Addgene plasmid #79984: pBAD/His-miRFP670
Purpose: Monomeric near-infrared fluorescent protein miRFP670 in bacterial plasmid
Depositing lab: Vladislav Verkhusha. Depositing organization: Albert Einstein College of Medicine. Publication: Bright monomeric near-infrared fluorescent proteins as tags and biosensors for multiscale imaging. Shcherbakova DM, Baloban M, Emelyanov AV, Brenowitz M, Guo P, Verkhusha VV. Nat Commun. 2016 Aug 19;7:12405. doi: 10.1038/ncomms12405. PubMed 27539380.
Backbone
  Vector backbone: pBAD/His-B
  Backbone manufacturer: Invitrogen
  Backbone size w/o insert (bp): 3999
  Total vector size (bp): 4947
  Modifications to backbone: Several amino acids between His-tag and miRFP670 were removed.
  Vector type: Bacterial Expression
Growth in bacteria
  Bacterial resistance: Ampicillin, 100 μg/mL
  Growth temperature: 37°C
  Growth strain: DH5alpha
  Copy number: Low Copy
Gene/Insert
  Gene/Insert name: miRFP670
  Species: Synthetic
  Insert size (bp): 948
  Promoter: araB
  Cloning method: Restriction Enzyme; 5′ cloning site BglII (not destroyed); 3′ cloning site EcoRI (not destroyed)
  Sequencing primers: 5′ pBAD-fwd; 3′ pBAD-rev
Terms and licenses: Academic/Nonprofit Terms; Industry Terms: Not Available to Industry
How to cite: pBAD/His-miRFP670 was a gift from Vladislav Verkhusha (Addgene plasmid # 79984 ; http://n2t.net/addgene:79984 ; RRID:Addgene_79984)
