[The description below was written by a language model from this plasmid's Addgene catalogue record and pLannotate feature annotations shown in this document.]
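Description:
pBAD/His-miRFP670 is a bacterial expression plasmid of 4,947 bp built on the Invitrogen pBAD/His-B backbone, designed for arabinose-inducible production of the monomeric near-infrared fluorescent protein miRFP670 in E. coli. It is maintained through a ColE1/pBR322-family origin accompanied by the pBR322 bom (basis of mobility) region and a small fragment of rop. The catalogue lists it as low copy, although the automated annotation labels the origin generically as high-copy. Selection is by ampicillin, with β-lactamase (AmpR) expressed from its own bla promoter.

The payload is a 948 bp synthetic coding sequence for miRFP670, a bright monomeric fluorescent protein engineered from a bacterial phytochrome with an emission maximum of 670 nm. It was inserted between BglII and EcoRI sites, both of which are retained. The open reading frame sits just downstream of an N-terminal 6xHis affinity tag. The depositor notes that several amino acids normally lying between the His tag and the insert in this backbone were removed, so the linker is shorter than in the parental vector. Transcription is driven by the araBAD promoter, which spans the numbering origin of the sequence record and is controlled by the divergently transcribed araC regulator carried on the same plasmid. This arrangement keeps expression repressed until L-arabinose is supplied. A 5S rRNA segment followed by the rrnB T1 and T2 terminators ends the transcript downstream of the insert.

The record supports use for regulated bacterial expression of His-tagged miRFP670, with the tag permitting metal-affinity purification. The associated publication concerns near-infrared fluorescent proteins as tags and biosensors for imaging.
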