Features (pLannotate 1.2.2; 12 found; start..end, strand, type, name):
     55..72      +  CDS            6xHis: 6xHis affinity tag
     82..1029    +  CDS            ORF frame 1: bright monomeric near-infrared fluorescent protein engineered from a bacterial phytochrome, with an emission maximum of 670 nm (Shcherbakova et al., 2016)
   1126..1241    +  ncRNA          5S rRNA: Accession: RF00001 - 5S ribosomal RNA
   1245..1331    +  terminator     rrnB T1 terminator: Escherichia coli rrnB; transcription terminator T1 from the E. coli rrnB gene
   1423..1450    +  terminator     rrnB T2 terminator: transcription terminator T2 from the E. coli rrnB gene
   1469..1560    +  promoter       AmpR promoter: bla
   1561..2421    +  CDS            AmpR: β-lactamase; bla; confers resistance to ampicillin, carbenicillin, and related antibiotics
   2592..3180    +  rep_origin     ori: high-copy-number ColE1/pMB1/pBR322/pUC origin of replication
   3366..3506    -  misc_feature   bom: basis of mobility region from pBR322
   3608..3648    -  CDS            rop (fragment): Rop protein, which maintains plasmids at low copy number; rop
   3770..4648    -  CDS            araC: L-arabinose regulatory protein; araC
   4675..12      +  promoter       araBAD promoter (across the origin): araBAD; promoter of the L-arabinose operon of E. coli; the araC regulatory gene is transcribed in the opposite direction (Guzman et al., 1995)
>Addgene plasmid #79984 | pBAD/His-miRFP670 | addgene full sequence | sequence record 231169 | Addgene NGS Result
CTGTTTCTCCATACCCGTTTTTTGGGCTAACAGGAGGAATTAACCATGGGGAGCCACCATCACCATCACC
ATGGCAGATCTATGGTAGCAGGTCATGCCTCTGGCAGCCCCGCATTCGGGACCGCCTCTCATTCGAATTG
CGAACATGAAGAGATCCACCTCGCCGGCTCGATCCAGCCGCATGGCGCGCTTCTGGTCGTCAGCGAACAT
GATCATCGCGTCATCCAGGCCAGCGCCAACGCCGCGGAATTTCTGAATCTCGGAAGCGTACTCGGCGTTC
CGCTCGCCGAGATCGACGGCGATCTGTTGATCAAGATCCTGCCGCATCTCGATCCCACCGCCGAAGGCAT
GCCGGTCGCGGTGCGCTGCCGGATCGGCAATCCCTCTACGGAGTACTGCGGTCTGATGCATCGGCCTCCG
GAAGGCGGGCTGATCATCGAACTCGAACGTGCCGGCCCGTCGATCGATCTGTCAGGCACGCTGGCGCCGG
CGCTGGAGCGGATCCGCACGGCGGGTTCACTGCGCGCGCTGTGCGATGACACCGTGCTGCTGTTTCAGCA
GTGCACCGGCTACGACCGGGTGATGGTGTATCGTTTCGATGAGCAAGGCCACGGCCTGGTATTCTCCGAG
TGCCATGTGCCTGGGCTCGAATCCTATTTCGGCAACCGCTATCCGTCGTCGACTGTCCCGCAGATGGCGC
GGCAGCTGTACGTGCGGCAGCGCGTCCGCGTGCTGGTCGACGTCACCTATCAGCCGGTGCCGCTGGAGCC
GCGGCTGTCGCCGCTGACCGGGCGCGATCTCGACATGTCGGGCTGCTTCCTGCGCTCGATGTCGCCGTGC
CATCTGCAGTTCCTGAAGGACATGGGCGTGCGCGCCACCCTGGCGGTGTCGCTGGTGGTCGGCGGCAAGC
TGTGGGGCCTGGTTGTCTGTCACCATTATCTGCCGCGCTTCATCCGTTTCGAGCTGCGGGCGATCTGCAA
ACGGCTCGCCGAAAGGATCGCGACGCGGATCACCGCGCTTGAGAGCTAAGAATTCGAAGCTTGGCTGTTT
TGGTGGATGAGAGAAGATTTTCAGCCTGATACAGATTAAATCAGAACGCAGAAGCGGTCTGATAAAACAG
AATTTGCCTGGCGGCAGTAGCGCGGTGGTCCCACCTGACCCCATGCCGAACTCAGAAGTGAAACGCCGTA
GCGCCGATGGTAGTGTGGGGTCTCCCCATGCGAGAGTAGGGAACTGCCAGGCATCAAATAAAACGAAAGG
CTCAGTCGAAAGACTGGGCCTTTCGTTTTATCTGTTGTTTGTCGGTGAACGCTCTCCTGAGTAGGACAAA
TCCGCCGGGAGCGGATTTGAACGTTGCGAAGCAACGGCCCGGAGGGTGGCGGGCAGGACGCCCGCCATAA
ACTGCCAGGCATCAAATTAAGCAGAAGGCCATCCTGACGGATGGCCTTTTTGCGTTTCTACAAACTCTTT
TGTTTATTTTTCTAAATACATTCAAATATGTATCCGCTCATGAGACAATAACCCTGATAAATGCTTCAAT
AATATTGAAAAAGGAAGAGTATGAGTATTCAACATTTCCGTGTCGCCCTTATTCCCTTTTTTGCGGCATT
TTGCCTTCCTGTTTTTGCTCACCCAGAAACGCTGGTGAAAGTAAAAGATGCTGAAGATCAGTTGGGTGCA
CGAGTGGGTTACATCGAACTGGATCTCAACAGCGGTAAGATCCTTGAGAGTTTTCGCCCCGAAGAACGTT
TTCCAATGATGAGCACTTTTAAAGTTCTGCTATGTGGCGCGGTATTATCCCGTGTTGACGCCGGGCAAGA
GCAACTCGGTCGCCGCATACACTATTCTCAGAATGACTTGGTTGAGTACTCACCAGTCACAGAAAAGCAT
CTTACGGATGGCATGACAGTAAGAGAATTATGCAGTGCTGCCATAACCATGAGTGATAACACTGCGGCCA
ACTTACTTCTGACAACGATCGGAGGACCGAAGGAGCTAACCGCTTTTTTGCACAACATGGGGGATCATGT
AACTCGCCTTGATCGTTGGGAACCGGAGCTGAATGAAGCCATACCAAACGACGAGCGTGACACCACGATG
CCTGTAGCAATGGCAACAACGTTGCGCAAACTATTAACTGGCGAACTACTTACTCTAGCTTCCCGGCAAC
AATTAATAGACTGGATGGAGGCGGATAAAGTTGCAGGACCACTTCTGCGCTCGGCCCTTCCGGCTGGCTG
GTTTATTGCTGATAAATCTGGAGCCGGTGAGCGTGGGTCTCGCGGTATCATTGCAGCACTGGGGCCAGAT
GGTAAGCCCTCCCGTATCGTAGTTATCTACACGACGGGGAGTCAGGCAACTATGGATGAACGAAATAGAC
AGATCGCTGAGATAGGTGCCTCACTGATTAAGCATTGGTAACTGTCAGACCAAGTTTACTCATATATACT
TTAGATTGATTTAAAACTTCATTTTTAATTTAAAAGGATCTAGGTGAAGATCCTTTTTGATAATCTCATG
ACCAAAATCCCTTAACGTGAGTTTTCGTTCCACTGAGCGTCAGACCCCGTAGAAAAGATCAAAGGATCTT
CTTGAGATCCTTTTTTTCTGCGCGTAATCTGCTGCTTGCAAACAAAAAAACCACCGCTACCAGCGGTGGT
TTGTTTGCCGGATCAAGAGCTACCAACTCTTTTTCCGAAGGTAACTGGCTTCAGCAGAGCGCAGATACCA
AATACTGTCCTTCTAGTGTAGCCGTAGTTAGGCCACCACTTCAAGAACTCTGTAGCACCGCCTACATACC
TCGCTCTGCTAATCCTGTTACCAGTGGCTGCTGCCAGTGGCGATAAGTCGTGTCTTACCGGGTTGGACTC
AAGACGATAGTTACCGGATAAGGCGCAGCGGTCGGGCTGAACGGGGGGTTCGTGCACACAGCCCAGCTTG
GAGCGAACGACCTACACCGAACTGAGATACCTACAGCGTGAGCTATGAGAAAGCGCCACGCTTCCCGAAG
GGAGAAAGGCGGACAGGTATCCGGTAAGCGGCAGGGTCGGAACAGGAGAGCGCACGAGGGAGCTTCCAGG
GGGAAACGCCTGGTATCTTTATAGTCCTGTCGGGTTTCGCCACCTCTGACTTGAGCGTCGATTTTTGTGA
TGCTCGTCAGGGGGGCGGAGCCTATGGAAAAACGCCAGCAACGCGGCCTTTTTACGGTTCCTGGCCTTTT
GCTGGCCTTTTGCTCACATGTTCTTTCCTGCGTTATCCCCTGATTCTGTGGATAACCGTATTACCGCCTT
TGAGTGAGCTGATACCGCTCGCCGCAGCCGAACGACCGAGCGCAGCGAGTCAGTGAGCGAGGAAGCGGAA
GAGCGCCTGATGCGGTATTTTCTCCTTACGCATCTGTGCGGTATTTCACACCGCATATGGTGCACTCTCA
GTACAATCTGCTCTGATGCCGCATAGTTAAGCCAGTATACACTCCGCTATCGCTACGTGACTGGGTCATG
GCTGCGCCCCGACACCCGCCAACACCCGCTGACGCGCCCTGACGGGCTTGTCTGCTCCCGGCATCCGCTT
ACAGACAAGCTGTGACCGTCTCCGGGAGCTGCATGTGTCAGAGGTTTTCACCGTCATCACCGAAACGCGC
GAGGCAGCAGATCAATTCGCGCGCGAAGGCGAAGCGGCATGCATAATGTGCCTGTCAAATGGACGAAGCA
GGGATTCTGCAAACCCTATGCTACTCCGTCAAGCCGTCAATTGTCTGATTCGTTACCAATTATGACAACT
TGACGGCTACATCATTCACTTTTTCTTCACAACCGGCACGGAACTCGCTCGGGCTGGCCCCGGTGCATTT
TTTAAATACCCGCGAGAAATAGAGTTGATCGTCAAAACCAACATTGCGACCGACGGTGGCGATAGGCATC
CGGGTGGTGCTCAAAAGCAGCTTCGCCTGGCTGATACGTTGGTCCTCGCGCCAGCTTAAGACGCTAATCC
CTAACTGCTGGCGGAAAAGATGTGACAGACGCGACGGCGACAAGCAAACATGCTGTGCGACGCTGGCGAT
ATCAAAATTGCTGTCTGCCAGGTGATCGCTGATGTACTGACAAGCCTCGCGTACCCGATTATCCATCGGT
GGATGGAGCGACTCGTTAATCGCTTCCATGCGCCGCAGTAACAATTGCTCAAGCAGATTTATCGCCAGCA
GCTCCGAATAGCGCCCTTCCCCTTGCCCGGCGTTAATGATTTGCCCAAACAGGTCGCTGAAATGCGGCTG
GTGCGCTTCATCCGGGCGAAAGAACCCCGTATTGGCAAATATTGACGGCCAGTTAAGCCATTCATGCCAG
TAGGCGCGCGGACGAAAGTAAACCCACTGGTGATACCATTCGCGAGCCTCCGGATGACGACCGTAGTGAT
GAATCTCTCCTGGCGGGAACAGCAAAATATCACCCGGTCGGCAAACAAATTCTCGTCCCTGATTTTTCAC
CACCCCCTGACCGCGAATGGTGAGATTGAGAATATAACCTTTCATTCCCAGCGGTCGGTCGATAAAAAAA
TCGAGATAACCGTTGGCCTCAATCGGCGTTAAACCCGCCACCAGATGGGCATTAAACGAGTATCCCGGCA
GCAGGGGATCATTTTGCGCTTCAGCCATACTTTTCATACTCCCGCCATTCAGAGAAGAAACCAATTGTCC
ATATTGCATCAGACATTGCCGTCACTGCGTCTTTTACTGGCTCTTCTCGCTAACCAAACCGGTAACCCCG
CTTATTAAAAGCATTCTGTAACAAAGCGGGACCAAAGCCATGACAAAAACGCGTAACAAAAGTGTCTATA
ATCACGGCAGAAAAGTCCACATTGATTATTTGCACGGCGTCACACTTTGCTATGCCATAGCATTTTTATC
CATAAGATTAGCGGATCCTACCTGACGCTTTTTATCGCAACTCTCTA
