>Addgene plasmid #79984 | pBAD/His-miRFP670 | addgene partial sequence | sequence record 153256 | pBAD-F 5'-ATGCCATAGCATTTTTATCC-3'
GCTTTTTATCGCAACTCTCTACTGTTTCTCCATACCCGTTTTTTGGGCTAACAGGAGGAATTAACCATGG
GGAGCCACCATCACCATCACCATGGCAGATCTATGGTAGCAGGTCATGCCTCTGGCAGCCCCGCATTCGG
GACCGCCTCTCATTCGAATTGCGAACATGAAGAGATCCACCTCGCCGGCTCGATCCAGCCGCATGGCGCG
CTTCTGGTCGTCAGCGAACATGATCATCGCGTCATCCAGGCCAGCGCCAACGCCGCGGAATTTCTGAATC
TCGGAAGCGTACTCGGCGTTCCGCTCGCCGAGATCGACGGCGATCTGTTGATCAAGATCCTGCCGCATCT
CGATCCCACCGCCGAAGGCATGCCGGTCGCGGTGCGCTGCCGGATCGGCAATCCCTCTACGGAGTACTGC
GGTCTGATGCATCGGCCTCCGGAAGGCGGGCTGATCATCGAACTCGAACGTGCCGGCCCGTCGATCGATC
TGTCAGGCACGCTGGCGCCGGCGCTGGAGCGGATCCGCACGGCGGGTTCACTGCGCGCGCTGTGCGATGA
CACCGTGCTGCTGTTTCAGCAGTGCACCGGCTACGACCGGGTGATGGTGTATCGTTTCGATGAGCAAGGC
CACGGCCTGGTATTCTCCGAGTGCCATGTGCCTGGGCTCGAATCCTATTTCGGCAACCGCTATCCGTCGT
CGACTGTCCCGCAGATGGCGCGGCAGCTGTACGTGCGGCAGCGCGTCCGCGTGCTGGTCGACGTCACCTA
TCAGCCGGTGCCGCTGGAGCCGCGGCTGTCGCCGCTGACCGGGCGCGATCTCGACATGTCGGGCTGCTTC
CTGCGCTCGATGTCGCCGTGCCATCTGCAGTTCCTGAAGGACATGG
