>Addgene plasmid #79984 | pBAD/His-miRFP670 | addgene partial sequence | sequence record 153257 | pBAD-R 5'-GATTTAATCTGTATCAGG-3'
GCCAAGCTTCGAATTCTTAGCTCTCAAGCGCGGTGATCCGCGTCGCGATCCTTTCGGCGAGCCGTTTGCA
GATCGCCCGCAGCTCGAAACGGATGAAGCGCGGCAGATAATGGTGACAGACAACCAGGCCCCACAGCTTG
CCGCCGACCACCAGCGACACCGCCAGGGTGGCGCGCACGCCCATGTCCTTCAGGAACTGCAGATGGCACG
GCGACATCGAGCGCAGGAAGCAGCCCGACATGTCGAGATCGCGCCCGGTCAGCGGCGACAGCCGCGGCTC
CAGCGGCACCGGCTGATAGGTGACGTCGACCAGCACGCGGACGCGCTGCCGCACGTACAGCTGCCGCGCC
ATCTGCGGGACAGTCGACGACGGATAGCGGTTGCCGAAATAGGATTCGAGCCCAGGCACATGGCACTCGG
AGAATACCAGGCCGTGGCCTTGCTCATCGAAACGATACACCATCACCCGGTCGTAGCCGGTGCACTGCTG
AAACAGCAGCACGGTGTCATCGCACAGCGCGCGCAGTGAACCCGCCGTGCGGATCCGCTCCAGCGCCGGC
GCCAGCGTGCCTGACAGATCGATCGACGGGCCGGCACGTTCGAGTTCGATGATCAGCCCGCCTTCCGGAG
GCCGATGCATCAGACCGCAGTACTCCGTAGAGGGATTGCCGATCCGGCAGCGCACCGCGACCGGCATGCC
TTCGGCGGTGGGATCGAGATGCGGCAGGATCTTGATCAACAGATCGCCGTCGATCTCGGCGAGCGGAACG
CCGAGTACGCTTCCGAGATTCAGAAATTCCGCGGCGTTGGCGCTGGCCTGGATGACGCGATGATCATGTT
CGCTGACGACCAGAAGCGCGCCATGCGGCTGGATCGAGCCGGCGAGGTGG
